>Addgene plasmid #41199 | TAL3025 | depositor partial sequence | sequence record 54838 | TAL3025 sequence 2430 bps
TCTAGAGCTAGCACCATGGACTACAAAGACCATGACGGTGATTATAAAGATCATGACATCGATTACAAGG
ATGACGATGACAAGATGGCCCCCAAGAAGAAGAGGAAGGTGGGCATTCACCGCGGGGTACCTATGGTGGA
CTTGAGGACACTCGGTTATTCGCAACAGCAACAGGAGAAAATCAAGCCTAAGGTCAGGAGCACCGTCGCG
CAACACCACGAGGCGCTTGTGGGGCATGGCTTCACTCATGCGCATATTGTCGCGCTTTCACAGCACCCTG
CGGCGCTTGGGACGGTGGCTGTCAAATACCAAGATATGATTGCGGCCCTGCCCGAAGCCACGCACGAGGC
AATTGTAGGGGTCGGTAAACAGTGGTCGGGAGCGCGAGCACTTGAGGCGCTGCTGACTGTGGCGGGTGAG
CTTAGGGGGCCTCCGCTCCAGCTCGACACCGGGCAGCTGCTGAAGATCGCGAAGAGAGGGGGAGTAACAG
CGGTAGAGGCAGTGCACGCCTGGCGCAATGCGCTCACCGGGGCCCCCTTGAACCTGACCCCAGACCAGGT
AGTCGCAATCGCGTCACATGACGGGGGAAAGCAAGCCCTGGAAACCGTGCAAAGGTTGTTGCCGGTCCTT
TGTCAAGACCACGGCCTTACACCGGAGCAAGTCGTGGCCATTGCATCCCACGACGGTGGCAAACAGGCTC
TTGAGACGGTTCAGAGACTTCTCCCAGTTCTCTGTCAAGCCCACGGGCTGACTCCCGATCAAGTTGTAGC
GATTGCGTCGAACATTGGAGGGAAACAAGCATTGGAGACTGTCCAACGGCTCCTTCCCGTGTTGTGTCAA
GCCCACGGTTTGACGCCTGCACAAGTGGTCGCCATCGCCAACAACAACGGCGGTAAGCAGGCGCTGGAAA
CAGTACAGCGCCTGCTGCCTGTACTGTGCCAGGATCATGGACTGACCCCAGACCAGGTAGTCGCAATCGC
GTCGAACATTGGGGGAAAGCAAGCCCTGGAAACCGTGCAAAGGTTGTTGCCGGTCCTTTGTCAAGACCAC
GGCCTTACACCGGAGCAAGTCGTGGCCATTGCAAGCAACATCGGTGGCAAACAGGCTCTTGAGACGGTTC
AGAGACTTCTCCCAGTTCTCTGTCAAGCCCACGGGCTGACTCCCGATCAAGTTGTAGCGATTGCGTCGAA
CATTGGAGGGAAACAAGCATTGGAGACTGTCCAACGGCTCCTTCCCGTGTTGTGTCAAGCCCACGGTTTG
ACGCCTGCACAAGTGGTCGCCATCGCCAACAACAACGGCGGTAAGCAGGCGCTGGAAACAGTACAGCGCC
TGCTGCCTGTACTGTGCCAGGATCATGGACTGACCCCAGACCAGGTAGTCGCAATCGCGTCACATGACGG
GGGAAAGCAAGCCCTGGAAACCGTGCAAAGGTTGTTGCCGGTCCTTTGTCAAGACCACGGCCTTACACCG
GAGCAAGTCGTGGCCATTGCAAGCAACATCGGTGGCAAACAGGCTCTTGAGACGGTTCAGAGACTTCTCC
CAGTTCTCTGTCAAGCCCACGGGCTGACTCCCGATCAAGTTGTAGCGATTGCGTCCAACGGTGGAGGGAA
ACAAGCATTGGAGACTGTCCAACGGCTCCTTCCCGTGTTGTGTCAAGCCCACGGTTTGACGCCTGCACAA
GTGGTCGCCATCGCCTCGAATGGCGGCGGTAAGCAGGCGCTGGAAACAGTACAGCGCCTGCTGCCTGTAC
TGTGCCAGGATCATGGACTGACCCCAGACCAGGTAGTCGCAATCGCGTCAAACGGAGGGGGAAAGCAAGC
CCTGGAAACCGTGCAAAGGTTGTTGCCGGTCCTTTGTCAAGACCACGGCCTTACACCGGAGCAAGTCGTG
GCCATTGCAAGCAATGGGGGTGGCAAACAGGCTCTTGAGACGGTTCAGAGACTTCTCCCAGTTCTCTGTC
AAGCCCACGGGCTGACTCCCGATCAAGTTGTAGCGATTGCGTCCAACGGTGGAGGGAAACAAGCATTGGA
GACTGTCCAACGGCTCCTTCCCGTGTTGTGTCAAGCCCACGGTTTGACGCCTGCACAAGTGGTCGCCATC
GCCAGCCATGATGGCGGTAAGCAGGCGCTGGAAACAGTACAGCGCCTGCTGCCTGTACTGTGCCAGGATC
ATGGACTGACACCCGAACAGGTGGTCGCCATTGCTTCTAACATCGGAGGACGGCCAGCCTTGGAGTCCAT
CGTAGCCCAATTGTCCAGGCCCGATCCCGCGTTGGCTGCGTTAACGAATGACCATCTGGTGGCGTTGGCA
TGTCTTGGTGGACGACCCGCGCTCGATGCAGTCAAAAAGGGTCTGCCTCATGCTCCCGCATTGATCAAAA
GAACCAACCGGCGGATTCCCGAGAGAACTTCCCATCGAGTCGCGGGATCC
