>Addgene plasmid #41199 | TAL3025 | addgene partial sequence | sequence record 56061 | JDS-TALEN-F 5'-TAGGGGTCGGTAAACAGTGG-3'
CTGACTGTGGCGGGTGAGCTTAGGGGGCCTCCGCTCCAGCTCGACACCGGGCAGCTGCTGAAGATCGCGA
AGAGAGGGGGAGTAACAGCGGTAGAGGCAGTGCACGCCTGGCGCAATGCGCTCACCGGGGCCCCCTTGAA
CCTGACCCCAGACCAGGTAGTCGCAATCGCGTCACATGACGGGGGAAAGCAAGCCCTGGAAACCGTGCAA
AGGTTGTTGCCGGTCCTTTGTCAAGACCACGGCCTTACACCGGAGCAAGTCGTGGCCATTGCATCCCACG
ACGGTGGCAAACAGGCTCTTGAGACGGTTCAGAGACTTCTCCCAGTTCTCTGTCAAGCCCACGGGCTGAC
TCCCGATCAAGTTGTAGCGATTGCGTCGAACATTGGAGGGAAACAAGCATTGGAGACTGTCCAACGGCTC
CTTCCCGTGTTGTGTCAAGCCCACGGTTTGACGCCTGCACAAGTGGTCGCCATCGCCAACAACAACGGCG
GTAAGCAGGCGCTGGAAACAGTACAGCGCCTGCTGCCTGTACTGTGCCAGGATCATGGACTGACCCCAGA
CCAGGTAGTCGCAATCGCGTCGAACATTGGGGGAAAGCAAGCCCTGGAAACCGTGCAAAGGTTGTTGCCG
GTCCTTTGTCAAGACCACGGCCTTACACCGGAGCAAGTCGTGGCCATTGCAAGCAACATCGGTGGCAAAC
AGGCTCTTGAGACGGTTCAGAGACTTCTCCCAGTTCTCTGTCAAGCCCACGGGCTGACTCCCGATCAAGT
TGTAGCGATTGCGTCGAACATTGGAGGGAAACAAGCATTGGAGACTGTCCAACGGCTCCTTCCCGTGTTG
TGTCAAGCCCACGGTTTGACGCCTGCACAAGTGGTCGCCATCGCCAACAACAACGGCGGTAAGCAGGCGC
TGGAAACAGTACAGCGCCTG
