[The description below was written by a language model from this plasmid's Addgene catalogue record.]
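Description:
TAL3025 is a TALEN expression plasmid built on the JDS70 backbone, a roughly 6.4 kb mammalian expression vector that also carries a T7 promoter. It is propagated in E. coli as a high-copy plasmid under ampicillin selection. The record gives catalogue fields only, with no feature table, so elements such as the origin of replication and the polyadenylation signal are not explicitly listed. The use of a BGH reverse sequencing primer suggests that a BGH terminator region lies downstream of the coding sequence.

The insert, ZebrafishCommunity-apoa4-Right, is a custom TAL effector repeat array of about 1.6 kb, engineered to recognise a specific site in the zebrafish (D. rerio) apoa4 gene. It was placed into the backbone by restriction cloning that destroyed both junction sites. The backbone supplies an N-terminal 3X Flag tag and a C-terminal wild-type FokI nuclease domain, so the expressed product is a complete Flag-tagged TAL effector nuclease monomer. Because FokI must dimerise to cleave DNA, this "Right" monomer is meant to be used with a matching "Left" TALEN that binds the adjacent half-site. Together they produce a double-strand break in the spacer between the two sites, and error-prone repair of that break can introduce disruptive indels.

Transcription is driven by the CMV promoter for expression in cultured cells. The T7 promoter allows in vitro synthesis of mRNA, which is the usual route for delivering such nucleases into zebrafish embryos. The construct is associated with work on targeted gene disruption in somatic zebrafish cells using engineered TALENs, and its name suggests it belongs to a set of zebrafish gene-targeting reagents.
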