Addgene plasmid #41199: TAL3025
Depositing lab: Keith Joung. Depositing organization: Massachusetts General Hospital. Publication: Targeted gene disruption in somatic zebrafish cells using engineered TALENs. Sander JD, Cade L, Khayter C, Reyon D, Peterson RT, Joung JK, Yeh JR. Nat Biotechnol. 2011 Aug 5;29(8):697-8. doi: 10.1038/nbt.1934. PubMed 21822241.
Backbone
  Vector backbone: JDS70
  Backbone manufacturer: Addgene plasmid #32285
  Backbone size w/o insert (bp): 6447
  Vector type: Mammalian Expression ; T7
Growth in bacteria
  Bacterial resistance: Ampicillin, 100 μg/mL
  Growth temperature: 37°C
  Growth strain: XL1 Blue
  Copy number: High Copy
Gene/Insert
  Gene/Insert name: ZebrafishCommunity-apoa4-Right (alt name: apoa4)
  Species: D. rerio (zebrafish)
  Insert size (bp): 1640
  Promoter: CMV
  Tag / fusion protein: 3X Flag (N terminal on backbone); WT FOKI (C terminal on backbone)
  Cloning method: Restriction Enzyme; 5′ cloning site N/A (destroyed during cloning); 3′ cloning site N/A (destroyed during cloning)
  Sequencing primers: 5′ CMV-F; 3′ BGH-rev
Terms and licenses: Academic/Nonprofit Terms; Industry Terms: Not Available to Industry
Depositor comments: Target binding site: TCCAGAAAGCATTTTTCA It is strongly recommended that users perform a diagnostic digest to verify this plasmid prior to use. For example, a double digest of the plasmid with BamHI and KpnI should result in two bands at 2.3kb and 5.8kb.
How to cite: TAL3025 was a gift from Keith Joung (Addgene plasmid # 41199 ; http://n2t.net/addgene:41199 ; RRID:Addgene_41199)
